>Addgene plasmid #194484 | pAS161 | addgene full sequence | sequence record 381834 | Addgene NGS Result
CCCCTGAATTCGCATCTAGAACGGGGTCATCACGGCTCATCATGCGCCAAACAAATGTGTGCAATACACG
CTCGGATGACTGCATGATGACCGCACTGACTGGGGACAGCAGATCCACCTAAGCCTGTGAGAGAAGCAGA
CACCCGACAGATCAAGGCAGTTACGTCTCACCAAACCAGATGTCAACACAGCTACAACGCCTTGCCAACA
GGGAGTTCTTCAGAGACATGGAGGCTCAAAACGAAATTATTGACAGCCTAGACATCAATAGTCATACAAC
AGAAAGCGACCACCCAACTTTGGCTGATAATAGCGTATAAACAATGCATACTTTGTACGTTCAAAATACA
ATGCAGTAGATATATTTATGCATATTACATATAATACATATCACATAGGAAGCAACAGGCGCGTTGGACT
TTTAATTTTCGAGGACCGCGAATCCTTACATCACACCCAATCCCCCACAAGTGATCCCCCACACACCATA
GCTTCAAAATGTTTCTACTCCTTTTTTACTCTTCCAGATTTTCTCGGACTCCGCGCATCGCCGTACCACT
TCAAAACACCCAAGCACAGCATACTAAATTTCCCCTCTTTCTTCCTCTAGGGTGTCGTTAATTACCCGTA
CTAAAGGTTTGGAAAAGAAAAAAGACACCGCCTCGTTTCTTTTTCTTCGTCGAAAAAGGCAATAAAAATT
TTTATCACGTTTCTTTTTCTTGAAAATTTTTTTTTTTGATTTTTTTCTCTTTCGATGACCTCCCATTGAT
ATTTAAGTTAATAAACGGTCATCAATTTCTCAAGTTTCAGTTTCATTTTTCTTGTTCTATTACAACTTTT
TTTACTTCTTGCTCATTAGAAAGAAAGCATAGCAATCTAATCTAAGTTTTAATTACAAAAGATCTATGCT
CGAGAAAAAAATGGAGCGTCCCTTCCAATGTAGAATTTGCATGAGAAACTTTTCGAGACAATCTAATTTG
TCAAGACATACCCGTACTCATACCGGTGAAAAACCGTTTCAGTGTCGGATATGTATGCGAAATTTCTCAA
GAAATGAACATTTGGTTTTGCATCTACGTACGCACACCGGCGAGAAGCCATTCCAATGCAGAATATGTAT
GAGAAACTTTAGTCAAAAAACTGGTTTGAGAGTTCACCTAAAAACACATCTGAGAGGTGATGGTGCTGGA
TTGATTGATATCGATTCTGCTGGTGACATGAGAGCTGCAAACCTTTGGCCAAGCCCGTTAATGATTAAAC
GATCTAAGAAAAACAGTTTAGCTTTGTCCCTGACGGCTGATCAAATGGTAAGTGCCTTGTTGGATGCTGA
ACCTCCAATACTCTATTCAGAATATGATCCTACAAGACCTTTCAGTGAAGCTTCGATGATGGGCTTACTT
ACTAACTTAGCAGACAGGGAGTTAGTTCACATGATCAACTGGGCAAAAAGGGTACCAGGTTTTGTTGATT
TGACCTTACATGATCAAGTCCACCTTCTAGAATGTGCCTGGCTAGAAATCCTAATGATTGGACTTGTCTG
GCGCTCAATGGAACACCCAGTGAAGCTACTTTTTGCTCCTAATTTGTTATTGGACAGGAATCAAGGAAAA
TGTGTAGAGGGCATGGTTGAGATTTTCGACATGTTGTTAGCTACATCATCTAGATTCCGCATGATGAATC
TGCAAGGTGAAGAGTTTGTGTGCCTCAAATCTATTATTTTGCTTAATTCTGGTGTGTACACATTTTTGTC
CAGCACTCTGAAGTCTCTGGAAGAAAAAGATCATATTCATAGAGTCCTGGACAAGATCACAGATACTTTG
ATCCACTTAATGGCAAAAGCAGGCTTAACCCTTCAGCAGCAGCACCAGAGGTTAGCTCAATTATTACTCA
TCTTATCCCACATTAGGCATATGAGTAACAAAGGGATGGAACATCTTTATAGTATGAAGTGCAAGAATGT
CGTGCCACTCTATGATCTGTTGTTAGAAATGTTAGACGCCCATAGGCTACATGCGCCAACTTCTCGTGGA
GGGGCATCCGTTGAAGAAACAGACCAAAGCCATTTGGCCACTGCAGGTTCTACTTCATCGCATTCCTTGC
AAAAGTATTACATAACGGGTGAAGCAGAAGGTTTCCCTGCCACAGTTGGTGATGGAGCAGGCTTAATAAA
TGCTAGCCATTTAGATGGCGAGGACGTAGCGATGGCGCATGCTGATGCGCTAGATGATTTTGATTTAGAC
ATGTTGGGGGATGGTGATTCACCTGGTCCAGGATTTACTCCCCACGACTCCGCCCCCTACGGTGCTCTAG
ATATGGCCGACTTCGAATTTGAACAAATGTTTACCGATGCACTTGGAATTGACGAGTACGGTGGGTAAGG
GCCCATCCTAACTCGAGGCGAATTTCTTATGATTTATGATTTTTATTATTAAATAAGTTATAAAAAAAAT
AAGTGTATACAAATTTTAAAGTGACTCTTAGGTTTTAAAACGAAAATTCTTATTCTTGAGTAACTCTTTC
CTGTAGGTCAGGTTGCTTTCTCAGGTATAGCATGAGGTCGCTCTTATTGACCACACCTCTACCGGCATGC
CGAGCAAATGCCTGCAAATCGCTCCCCATTTCGCTGAGCATGAGACGGAAATCTGCTCGTCAGTGGTGCT
CACACTGACGAATCATGTACAGATCATACCGATGACTGCCTGGCGACTCACAACTAAGCAAGACAGCCGG
AACCAGCGCCGGCGAACACCACTGCATATATGGCATATCACAACAGTCCAACTAGTGCACTGCAGTACAG
CGGCCGCGATTATCAAAAAGGATCTTCACCTAGATCCTTTTAAATTAAAAATGAAGTTTTAAATCAATCT
AAAGTATATATGAGTAAACTTGGTCTGACAGTTACCAATGCTTAATCAGTGAGGCACCTATCTCAGCGAT
CTGTCTATTTCGTTCATCCATAGTTGCCTGACTCCCCGTCGTGTAGATAACTACGATACGGGAGGGCTTA
CCATCTGGCCCCAGTGCTGCAATGATACCGCGGGACCCACGCTCACCGGCTCCAGATTTATCAGCAATAA
ACCAGCCAGCCGGAAGGGCCGAGCGCAGAAGTGGTCCTGCAACTTTATCCGCCTCCATCCAGTCTATTAA
TTGTTGCCGGGAAGCTAGAGTAAGTAGTTCGCCAGTTAATAGTTTGCGCAACGTTGTTGCCATTGCTACA
GGCATCGTGGTGTCACGCTCGTCGTTTGGTATGGCTTCATTCAGCTCCGGTTCCCAACGATCAAGGCGAG
TTACATGATCCCCCATGTTGTGCAAAAAAGCGGTTAGCTCCTTCGGTCCTCCGATCGTTGTCAGAAGTAA
GTTGGCCGCAGTGTTATCACTCATGGTTATGGCAGCACTGCATAATTCTCTTACTGTCATGCCATCCGTA
AGATGCTTTTCTGTGACTGGTGAGTACTCAACCAAGTCATTCTGAGAATAGTGTATGCGGCGACCGAGTT
GCTCTTGCCCGGCGTCAATACGGGATAATACCGCGCCACATAGCAGAACTTTAAAAGTGCTCATCATTGG
AAAACGTTCTTCGGGGCGAAAACTCTCAAGGATCTTACCGCTGTTGAGATCCAGTTCGATGTAACCCACT
CGTGCACCCAACTGATCTTCAGCATCTTTTACTTTCACCAGCGTTTCTGGGTGAGCAAAAACAGGAAGGC
AAAATGCCGCAAAAAAGGGAATAAGGGCGACACGGAAATGTTGAATACTCATACTCTTCCTTTTTCAATA
TTATTGAAGCATTTATCAGGGTTATTGTCTCATGAGCGGATACATATTTGAATGTATTTAGAAAAATAAA
CAAATAGGGGTTCCGCGCACATTTCCCCGAAAAGTGCCACCTGTCATGACCAAAATCCCTTAACGTGAGT
TTTCGTTCCACTGAGCGTCAGACCCCGTAGAAAAGATCAAAGGATCTTCTTGAGATCCTTTTTTTCTGCG
CGTAATCTGCTGCTTGCAAACAAAAAAACCACCGCTACCAGCGGTGGTTTGTTTGCCGGATCAAGAGCTA
CCAACTCTTTTTCCGAAGGTAACTGGCTTCAGCAGAGCGCAGATACCAAATACTGTTCTTCTAGTGTAGC
CGTAGTTAGGCCACCACTTCAAGAACTCTGTAGCACCGCCTACATACCTCGCTCTGCTAATCCTGTTACC
AGTGGCTGCTGCCAGTGGCGATAAGTCGTGTCTTACCGGGTTGGACTCAAGACGATAGTTACCGGATAAG
GCGCAGCGGTCGGGCTGAACGGGGGGTTCGTGCACACAGCCCAGCTTGGAGCGAACGACCTACACCGAAC
TGAGATACCTACAGCGTGAGCTATGAGAAAGCGCCACGCTTCCCGAAGGGAGAAAGGCGGACAGGTATCC
GGTAAGCGGCAGGGTCGGAACAGGAGAGCGCACGAGGGAGCTTCCAGGGGGAAACGCCTGGTATCTTTAT
AGTCCTGTCGGGTTTCGCCACCTCTGACTTGAGCGTCGATTTTTGTGATGCTCGTCAGGGGGGCGGAGCC
TATGGAAAAACGCCAGCAACGCGGCCTTTTTACGGTTCCTGGCCTTTTGCTGGCCTTTTGCTCACATGTT
CTTTCCTGCGTTATCCCCTGATTCTGTGGATAACCGTGCGGCCG
Features (pLannotate 1.2.2; 8 found; start..end, strand, type, name):
    168..317     +  CDS            MRL1 (fragment): MRL1_YEAST - Experimental evidence at protein level: Swiss-Prot protein existence level 1. Sorting receptor involved in the transport of vacuolar enzymes from the Golgi complex to the vacuole. Involved in the delivery and maturation of PEP4 (vacuolar proteinase A) and PRB1 (vacuolar proteinase B). From Saccharomyces cerevisiae (strain ATCC 204508 / S288c) (Baker's yeast).
    479..886     +  promoter       TEF1 promoter: S. cerevisiae TEF1; promoter for EF-1α
   1173..2147    +  CDS            ESR1 (fragment): ESR1_HUMAN - Also known as ESR, NR3A1. Experimental evidence at protein level: Swiss-Prot protein existence level 1. [Isoform 3]: Involved in activation of NOS3 and endothelial nitric oxide production (PubMed:21937726). Isoforms lacking one or several functional domains are thought to modulate transcriptional activity by competitive ligand or DNA binding and/or heterodimerization with the full-length receptor (PubMed:10970861). Binds to ERE and inhibits isoform 1 (PubMed:10970861). From Homo sapiens (Human).
   2178..2375    +  CDS            VP16_HHV11 (fragment): Experimental evidence at protein level: Swiss-Prot protein existence level 1. May play a role in the aggregation of tegument proteins around nucleocapsids during virus morphogenesis. From Human herpesvirus 1 (strain 17) (HHV-1) (Human herpes simplex virus 1).
   2398..2585    +  terminator     ADH1 terminator: S. cerevisiae ADH1; transcription terminator for the S. cerevisiae alcohol dehydrogenase 1 (ADH1) gene
   2902..3762    -  CDS            AmpR: β-lactamase; bla; confers resistance to ampicillin, carbenicillin, and related antibiotics
   3763..3867    -  promoter       AmpR promoter: bla
   3970..4558    +  rep_origin     ori: high-copy-number ColE1/pMB1/pBR322/pUC origin of replication
