[The description below was written by a language model from this plasmid's Addgene catalogue record and pLannotate feature annotations shown in this document.]
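Description:
pAS161 is a 4,664 bp synthetic biology plasmid from a toolkit for precise, multigene control in Saccharomyces cerevisiae. It carries a 2,794 bp synthetic "synER Cassette" assembled into the small pYKT095 backbone (1,870 bp) through BsaI sites that were destroyed during cloning, consistent with Golden Gate-style assembly. In bacteria it is maintained at high copy from a ColE1/pUC-type origin and selected with ampicillin through the β-lactamase gene and its native promoter. The annotated features include no yeast replication origin, centromere or auxotrophic marker, so the record does not say how the cassette is maintained or selected in yeast; it may serve as an intermediate cassette plasmid for further assembly.

The payload is a single yeast expression unit. The constitutive S. cerevisiae TEF1 promoter drives an open reading frame that contains a fragment of the human estrogen receptor alpha (ESR1) followed by a fragment of the herpes simplex virus VP16 protein, and transcription ends at the ADH1 terminator. About 290 bp between the promoter and the ESR1 fragment is unannotated. In a synthetic transcription factor of this kind that region would be expected to hold a DNA-binding domain, but the record does not identify it. Fusions of an estrogen receptor portion with the VP16 activation domain are commonly used as hormone-responsive transcriptional activators, in which ligand binding permits activation of a cognate target promoter, and the name synER fits this design. A short match to yeast MRL1 upstream of the promoter is only a fragment, and its role is not stated.
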