Addgene plasmid #194484: pAS161
Purpose: synER Cassette
Depositing lab: Ahmad Khalil. Depositing organization: Boston University Main Campus. Publication: A Toolkit for Precise, Multigene Control in Saccharomyces cerevisiae. Sanford A, Kiriakov S, Khalil AS. ACS Synth Biol. 2022 Nov 11. doi: 10.1021/acssynbio.2c00423. PubMed 36367334.
Backbone
  Vector backbone: pYKT095
  Backbone size w/o insert (bp): 1870
  Total vector size (bp): 4664
  Vector type: Synthetic Biology
Growth in bacteria
  Bacterial resistance: Ampicillin, 100 μg/mL
  Growth temperature: 37°C
  Growth strain: DH5alpha
  Copy number: High Copy
Gene/Insert
  Gene/Insert name: synER Cassette
  Species: Synthetic
  Insert size (bp): 2794
  Cloning method: Restriction Enzyme; 5′ cloning site BsaI (destroyed during cloning); 3′ cloning site BsaI (destroyed during cloning)
  Sequencing primers: 5′ GAGCCTATGGAAAAACGCCA; 3′ GATTATCAAAAAGGATCTTCACCTAG
Terms and licenses: Academic/Nonprofit Terms; Industry Terms: Not Available to Industry
How to cite: pAS161 was a gift from Ahmad Khalil (Addgene plasmid # 194484 ; http://n2t.net/addgene:194484 ; RRID:Addgene_194484)
